Addgene plasmid #131935: pDONR221_SLC16A6
Purpose: Gateway entry clone with codon-optimized ORF sequence for subcloning into custom expression vectors
Depositing lab: RESOLUTE Consortium & Giulio Superti-Furga. Depositing organization: CeMM Research Center for Molecular Medicine. Publication: The RESOLUTE consortium: unlocking SLC transporters for drug discovery. Superti-Furga G, Lackner D, Wiedmer T, Ingles-Prieto A, Barbosa B, Girardi E, Goldmann U, Gurtl B, Klavins K, Klimek C, Lindinger S, Lineiro-Retes E, Muller AC, Onstein S, Redinger G, Reil D, Sedlyarov V, Wolf G, Crawford M, Everley R, ... Steppan CM. Nat Rev Drug Discov. 2020 Jul;19(7):429-430. doi: 10.1038/d41573-020-00056-6. PubMed 32265506.
Backbone
  Vector backbone: pDONR221
  Backbone manufacturer: Thermo Fisher Scientific
  Backbone size w/o insert (bp): 2550
  Vector type: Mammalian Expression
Growth in bacteria
  Bacterial resistance: Kanamycin, 50 μg/mL
  Growth temperature: 37°C
  Growth strain: Stbl3
  Copy number: High Copy
Gene/Insert
  Gene/Insert name: SLC16A6 (alt name: MCT6, MCT7)
  Species: H. sapiens (human)
  Insert size (bp): 1569
  Entrez Gene: SLC16A6 (a.k.a. MCT6, MCT7)
  Cloning method: Gateway Cloning
  Sequencing primers: 5′ M13-fwd; 3′ M13-rev
Terms and licenses: Academic/Nonprofit Terms; Industry Terms
Depositor comments: For more information on the full Resolute plasmid collection, please see www.addgene.org/depositor-collections/re-solute/. Please provide your feedback on this plasmid to the RESOLUTE consortium by filling out their RESOLUTE repository feedback form: https://forms.office.com/Pages/ResponsePage.aspx?id=0e05yklzmkS7rjFGQL4N7z4feCLQvEJAmVcOCM_u885UN1JJRko0Ukg4TVQwNTZLOUxPQVJWT1NHUCQlQCN0PWcu
How to cite: pDONR221_SLC16A6 was a gift from RESOLUTE Consortium & Giulio Superti-Furga (Addgene plasmid # 131935 ; http://n2t.net/addgene:131935 ; RRID:Addgene_131935)
