[The description below was written by a language model from this plasmid's Addgene catalogue record and pLannotate feature annotations shown in this document.]
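Description:
pDONR221_SLC16A6 is a Gateway entry clone built on the pDONR221 backbone, carrying a codon-optimized open reading frame for human SLC16A6 (also known as MCT6 or MCT7), a member of the monocarboxylate transporter family of solute carriers. The sequenced plasmid is about 4.1 kb and is propagated in E. coli from a high-copy ColE1/pUC-type origin under kanamycin selection, provided by an aminoglycoside phosphotransferase (KanR) gene.

The 1,569 bp SLC16A6 coding sequence sits between attL1 and attL2 sites, the recombination sites used in the Gateway LR reaction. This arrangement allows the ORF to be moved directionally, and in a defined reading frame, into any attR-containing destination vector. Although the catalogue lists the vector type as mammalian expression, the feature table shows no eukaryotic promoter or polyadenylation signal driving the insert, so the plasmid itself serves as a shuttle for the ORF, and expression depends on the destination vector chosen. Upstream of attL1 lie the rrnB T1 and T2 transcription terminators, which insulate the insert from read-through transcription in bacteria. A T7 promoter lies just beyond attL2, oriented back toward the insert. Short lacI and lacZα fragments are annotated as backbone remnants and have no functional role. No epitope tags or reporters are annotated, and the record does not state whether the ORF retains a stop codon.

The clone belongs to a large consortium collection of solute carrier ORFs, intended as a resource for subcloning SLC transporters into custom expression vectors for functional characterization and drug discovery research.
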