Features (pLannotate 1.2.2; 10 found; start..end, strand, type, name):
    121..213     +  CDS            lacI (fragment): lac repressor; lacI; The lac repressor binds to the lac operator to inhibit transcription in E. coli. This inhibition can be relieved by adding lactose or isopropyl-β-D-thiogalactopyranoside (IPTG).
    268..295     -  terminator     rrnB T2 terminator: transcription terminator T2 from the E. coli rrnB gene
    427..470     +  terminator     rrnB T1 terminator: Escherichia coli rrnB; transcription terminator T1 from the E. coli rrnB gene
    517..553     -  CDS            lacZα (fragment): LacZα fragment of β-galactosidase; lacZ fragment
    569..668     +  protein_bind   attL1: mutant version of attL; recombination site for the Gateway® LR reaction LR Clonase™
    674..2242    +  CDS            SLC16A6: MOT7_HUMAN - Also known as MCT6, MCT7. Experimental evidence at protein level: Swiss-Prot protein existence level 1. Proton-linked monocarboxylate transporter. Catalyzes the rapid transport across the plasma membrane of many monocarboxylates such as lactate, pyruvate, branched-chain oxo acids derived from leucine, valine and isoleucine, and the ketone bodies acetoacetate, beta-hydroxybutyrate and acetate (By similarity). From Homo sapiens (Human).
   2244..2343    -  protein_bind   attL2: mutant version of attL; recombination site for the Gateway® LR reaction LR Clonase™
   2361..2379    -  promoter       T7 promoter: promoter for bacteriophage T7 RNA polymerase
   2513..3322    +  CDS            KanR: aminoglycoside phosphotransferase; aph(3')-Ia; confers resistance to kanamycin in bacteria or G418 (Geneticin®) in eukaryotes
   3469..4057    +  rep_origin     ori: high-copy-number ColE1/pMB1/pBR322/pUC origin of replication
>Addgene plasmid #131935 | pDONR221_SLC16A6 | addgene full sequence | sequence record 259535 | Addgene NGS Result
CTTTCCTGCGTTATCCCCTGATTCTGTGGATAACCGTATTACCGCCTTTGAGTGAGCTGATACCGCTCGC
CGCAGCCGAACGACCGAGCGCAGCGAGTCAGTGAGCGAGGAAGCGGAAGAGCGCCCAATACGCAAACCGC
CTCTCCCCGCGCGTTGGCCGATTCATTAATGCAGCTGGCACGACAGGTTTCCCGACTGGAAAGCGGGCAG
TGAGCGCAACGCAATTAATACGCGTACCGCTAGCCAGGAAGAGTTTGTAGAAACGCAAAAAGGCCATCCG
TCAGGATGGCCTTCTGCTTAGTTTGATGCCTGGCAGTTTATGGCGGGCGTCCTGCCCGCCACCCTCCGGG
CCGTTGCTTCACAACGTTCAAATCCGCTCCCGGCGGATTTGTCCTACTCAGGAGAGCGTTCACCGACAAA
CAACAGATAAAACGAAAGGCCCAGTCTTCCGACTGAGCCTTTCGTTTTATTTGATGCCTGGCAGTTCCCT
ACTCTCGCGTTAACGCTAGCATGGATGTTTTCCCAGTCACGACGTTGTAAAACGACGGCCAGTCTTAAGC
TCGGGCCCCAAATAATGATTTTATTTTGACTGATAGTGACCTGTTCGTTGCAACACATTGATGAGCAATG
CTTTTTTATAATGCCAACTTTGTACAAAAAAGCAGGCTCCACCATGACCCAGAACAAGCTGAAGCTGTGC
TCCAAGGCCAACGTGTACACAGAGGTGCCAGACGGAGGATGGGGATGGGCAGTGGCCGTGTCTTTCTTTT
TCGTGGAGGTGTTCACCTATGGCATCATCAAGACATTTGGCGTGTTTTTCAACGACCTGATGGATTCCTT
CAACGAGTCTAATAGCAGGATCTCTTGGATCATCAGCATCTGCGTGTTCGTGCTGACCTTCAGCGCCCCT
CTGGCCACAGTGCTGTCTAATAGGTTCGGACACAGGCTGGTGGTCATGCTGGGAGGCCTGCTGGTGTCTA
CCGGCATGGTGGCCGCCTCCTTTTCTCAGGAGGTGAGCCACATGTACGTGGCCATCGGCATCATCTCCGG
CCTGGGCTATTGCTTTTCTTTCCTGCCAACCGTGACAATCCTGAGCCAGTACTTCGGCAAGCGGAGAAGC
ATCGTGACCGCAGTGGCATCCACAGGAGAGTGTTTTGCCGTGTTTGCCTTCGCCCCAGCAATCATGGCCC
TGAAGGAGCGGATCGGCTGGAGATATTCTCTGCTGTTTGTGGGCCTGCTGCAGCTGAACATCGTGATCTT
CGGCGCCCTGCTGCGGCCAATCTTTATCAGAGGCCCTGCCAGCCCAAAGATCGTGATCCAGGAGAACAGG
AAGGAGGCCCAGTACATGCTGGAGAATGAGAAGACCCGCACATCTATCGACAGCATCGATTCCGGCGTGG
AGCTGACCACATCCCCCAAGAACGTGCCTACCCACACAAATCTGGAGCTGGAGCCTAAGGCCGACATGCA
GCAGGTGCTGGTGAAGACCTCCCCAAGACCCTCTGAGAAGAAGGCCCCACTGCTGGATTTCTCTATCCTG
AAGGAGAAGAGCTTTATCTGCTACGCCCTGTTCGGCCTGTTTGCCACCCTGGGCTTTTTCGCCCCAAGCC
TGTATATCATCCCCCTGGGCATCTCCCTGGGAATCGACCAGGATAGGGCAGCCTTCCTGCTGTCCACAAT
GGCCATCGCAGAGGTGTTCGGAAGAATCGGAGCAGGCTTTGTGCTGAATAGGGAGCCTATCCGCAAGATC
TACATCGAGCTGATCTGCGTGATCCTGCTGACCGTGAGCCTGTTTGCCTTCACCTTTGCCACAGAGTTCT
GGGGCCTGATGAGCTGTTCCATCTTTTTCGGCTTTATGGTGGGCACCATCGGCGGCACACACATCCCACT
GCTGGCCGAGGACGATGTGGTGGGCATCGAGAAGATGAGCTCCGCCGCCGGCGTGTATATCTTCATCCAG
AGCATCGCAGGACTGGCAGGACCACCTCTGGCAGGCCTGCTGGTGGACCAGAGCAAGATCTACTCCAGGG
CCTTTTATTCCTGCGCAGCAGGAATGGCACTGGCAGCCGTGTGCCTGGCCCTGGTGCGCCCTTGCAAGAT
GGGCCTGTGCCAGCACCACCACTCTGGAGAGACCAAGGTGGTGAGCCACAGGGGCAAGACACTGCAGGAC
ATCCCCGAGGATTTCCTGGAGATGGATCTGGCCAAGAACGAGCACAGAGTGCACGTGCAGATGGAGCCTG
TGGACCCAGCTTTCTTGTACAAAGTTGGCATTATAAGAAAGCATTGCTTATCAATTTGTTGCAACGAACA
GGTCACTATCAGTCAAAATAAAATCATTATTTGCCATCCAGCTGATATCCCCTATAGTGAGTCGTATTAC
ATGGTCATAGCTGTTTCCTGGCAGCTCTGGCCCGTGTCTCAAAATCTCTGATGTTACATTGCACAAGATA
AAAATATATCATCATGAACAATAAAACTGTCTGCTTACATAAACAGTAATACAAGGGGTGTTATGAGCCA
TATTCAACGGGAAACGTCGAGGCCGCGATTAAATTCCAACATGGATGCTGATTTATATGGGTATAAATGG
GCTCGCGATAATGTCGGGCAATCAGGTGCGACAATCTATCGCTTGTATGGGAAGCCCGATGCGCCAGAGT
TGTTTCTGAAACATGGCAAAGGTAGCGTTGCCAATGATGTTACAGATGAGATGGTCAGACTAAACTGGCT
GACGGAATTTATGCCTCTTCCGACCATCAAGCATTTTATCCGTACTCCTGATGATGCATGGTTACTCACC
ACTGCGATCCCCGGAAAAACAGCATTCCAGGTATTAGAAGAATATCCTGATTCAGGTGAAAATATTGTTG
ATGCGCTGGCAGTGTTCCTGCGCCGGTTGCATTCGATTCCTGTTTGTAATTGTCCTTTTAACAGCGATCG
CGTATTTCGTCTCGCTCAGGCGCAATCACGAATGAATAACGGTTTGGTTGATGCGAGTGATTTTGATGAC
GAGCGTAATGGCTGGCCTGTTGAACAAGTCTGGAAAGAAATGCATAAACTTTTGCCATTCTCACCGGATT
CAGTCGTCACTCATGGTGATTTCTCACTTGATAACCTTATTTTTGACGAGGGGAAATTAATAGGTTGTAT
TGATGTTGGACGAGTCGGAATCGCAGACCGATACCAGGATCTTGCCATCCTATGGAACTGCCTCGGTGAG
TTTTCTCCTTCATTACAGAAACGGCTTTTTCAAAAATATGGTATTGATAATCCTGATATGAATAAATTGC
AGTTTCATTTGATGCTCGATGAGTTTTTCTAATCAGAATTGGTTAATTGGTTGTAACACTGGCAGAGCAT
TACGCTGACTTGACGGGACGGCGCAAGCTCATGACCAAAATCCCTTAACGTGAGTTACGCGTCGTTCCAC
TGAGCGTCAGACCCCGTAGAAAAGATCAAAGGATCTTCTTGAGATCCTTTTTTTCTGCGCGTAATCTGCT
GCTTGCAAACAAAAAAACCACCGCTACCAGCGGTGGTTTGTTTGCCGGATCAAGAGCTACCAACTCTTTT
TCCGAAGGTAACTGGCTTCAGCAGAGCGCAGATACCAAATACTGTTCTTCTAGTGTAGCCGTAGTTAGGC
CACCACTTCAAGAACTCTGTAGCACCGCCTACATACCTCGCTCTGCTAATCCTGTTACCAGTGGCTGCTG
CCAGTGGCGATAAGTCGTGTCTTACCGGGTTGGACTCAAGACGATAGTTACCGGATAAGGCGCAGCGGTC
GGGCTGAACGGGGGGTTCGTGCACACAGCCCAGCTTGGAGCGAACGACCTACACCGAACTGAGATACCTA
CAGCGTGAGCTATGAGAAAGCGCCACGCTTCCCGAAGGGAGAAAGGCGGACAGGTATCCGGTAAGCGGCA
GGGTCGGAACAGGAGAGCGCACGAGGGAGCTTCCAGGGGGAAACGCCTGGTATCTTTATAGTCCTGTCGG
GTTTCGCCACCTCTGACTTGAGCGTCGATTTTTGTGATGCTCGTCAGGGGGGCGGAGCCTATGGAAAAAC
GCCAGCAACGCGGCCTTTTTACGGTTCCTGGCCTTTTGCTGGCCTTTTGCTCACATGTT
