>Addgene plasmid #131935 | pDONR221_SLC16A6 | depositor partial sequence | sequence record 253270 | Codon-optimized ORF of SLC16A6
ATGACCCAGAACAAGCTGAAGCTGTGCTCCAAGGCCAACGTGTACACAGAGGTGCCAGACGGAGGATGGG
GATGGGCAGTGGCCGTGTCTTTCTTTTTCGTGGAGGTGTTCACCTATGGCATCATCAAGACATTTGGCGT
GTTTTTCAACGACCTGATGGATTCCTTCAACGAGTCTAATAGCAGGATCTCTTGGATCATCAGCATCTGC
GTGTTCGTGCTGACCTTCAGCGCCCCTCTGGCCACAGTGCTGTCTAATAGGTTCGGACACAGGCTGGTGG
TCATGCTGGGAGGCCTGCTGGTGTCTACCGGCATGGTGGCCGCCTCCTTTTCTCAGGAGGTGAGCCACAT
GTACGTGGCCATCGGCATCATCTCCGGCCTGGGCTATTGCTTTTCTTTCCTGCCAACCGTGACAATCCTG
AGCCAGTACTTCGGCAAGCGGAGAAGCATCGTGACCGCAGTGGCATCCACAGGAGAGTGTTTTGCCGTGT
TTGCCTTCGCCCCAGCAATCATGGCCCTGAAGGAGCGGATCGGCTGGAGATATTCTCTGCTGTTTGTGGG
CCTGCTGCAGCTGAACATCGTGATCTTCGGCGCCCTGCTGCGGCCAATCTTTATCAGAGGCCCTGCCAGC
CCAAAGATCGTGATCCAGGAGAACAGGAAGGAGGCCCAGTACATGCTGGAGAATGAGAAGACCCGCACAT
CTATCGACAGCATCGATTCCGGCGTGGAGCTGACCACATCCCCCAAGAACGTGCCTACCCACACAAATCT
GGAGCTGGAGCCTAAGGCCGACATGCAGCAGGTGCTGGTGAAGACCTCCCCAAGACCCTCTGAGAAGAAG
GCCCCACTGCTGGATTTCTCTATCCTGAAGGAGAAGAGCTTTATCTGCTACGCCCTGTTCGGCCTGTTTG
CCACCCTGGGCTTTTTCGCCCCAAGCCTGTATATCATCCCCCTGGGCATCTCCCTGGGAATCGACCAGGA
TAGGGCAGCCTTCCTGCTGTCCACAATGGCCATCGCAGAGGTGTTCGGAAGAATCGGAGCAGGCTTTGTG
CTGAATAGGGAGCCTATCCGCAAGATCTACATCGAGCTGATCTGCGTGATCCTGCTGACCGTGAGCCTGT
TTGCCTTCACCTTTGCCACAGAGTTCTGGGGCCTGATGAGCTGTTCCATCTTTTTCGGCTTTATGGTGGG
CACCATCGGCGGCACACACATCCCACTGCTGGCCGAGGACGATGTGGTGGGCATCGAGAAGATGAGCTCC
GCCGCCGGCGTGTATATCTTCATCCAGAGCATCGCAGGACTGGCAGGACCACCTCTGGCAGGCCTGCTGG
TGGACCAGAGCAAGATCTACTCCAGGGCCTTTTATTCCTGCGCAGCAGGAATGGCACTGGCAGCCGTGTG
CCTGGCCCTGGTGCGCCCTTGCAAGATGGGCCTGTGCCAGCACCACCACTCTGGAGAGACCAAGGTGGTG
AGCCACAGGGGCAAGACACTGCAGGACATCCCCGAGGATTTCCTGGAGATGGATCTGGCCAAGAACGAGC
ACAGAGTGCACGTGCAGATGGAGCCTGTG
